>Addgene plasmid #61821 | pcDNA3-GFP-LpIA(wild-type) | depositor full sequence | sequence record 100912 | pcDNA3-GFP-LpIA(wild-type) sequence 7315 bps
GACGGATCGGGAGATCTCCCGATCCCCTATGGTCGACTCTCAGTACAATCTGCTCTGATGCCGCATAGTT
AAGCCAGTATCTGCTCCCTGCTTGTGTGTTGGAGGTCGCTGAGTAGTGCGCGAGCAAAATTTAAGCTACA
ACAAGGCAAGGCTTGACCGACAATTGCATGAAGAATCTGCTTAGGGTTAGGCGTTTTGCGCTGCTTCGCG
ATGTACGGGCCAGATATACGCGTTGACATTGATTATTGACTAGTTATTAATAGTAATCAATTACGGGGTC
ATTAGTTCATAGCCCATATATGGAGTTCCGCGTTACATAACTTACGGTAAATGGCCCGCCTGGCTGACCG
CCCAACGACCCCCGCCCATTGACGTCAATAATGACGTATGTTCCCATAGTAACGCCAATAGGGACTTTCC
ATTGACGTCAATGGGTGGACTATTTACGGTAAACTGCCCACTTGGCAGTACATCAAGTGTATCATATGCC
AAGTACGCCCCCTATTGACGTCAATGACGGTAAATGGCCCGCCTGGCATTATGCCCAGTACATGACCTTA
TGGGACTTTCCTACTTGGCAGTACATCTACGTATTAGTCATCGCTATTACCATGGTGATGCGGTTTTGGC
AGTACATCAATGGGCGTGGATAGCGGTTTGACTCACGGGGATTTCCAAGTCTCCACCCCATTGACGTCAA
TGGGAGTTTGTTTTGGCACCAAAATCAACGGGACTTTCCAAAATGTCGTAACAACTCCGCCCCATTGACG
CAAATGGGCGGTAGGCGTGTACGGTGGGAGGTCTATATAAGCAGAGCTCTCTGGCTAACTAGAGAACCCA
CTGCTTACTGGCTTATCGAAATTAATACGACTCACTATAGGGAGACCCAAGCTTGCGGCCGCCACCATGG
TGCGGGGTTCTCATCATCATCATCATCATGGTATGGCTAGCATGGTGAGCAAGGGCGAGGAGCTGTTCAC
CGGGGTGGTGCCCATCCTGGTCGAGCTGGACGGCGACGTAAACGGCCACAAGTTCAGCGTGTCCGGCGAG
GGCGAGGGCGATGCCACCTACGGCAAGCTGACCCTGAAGTTCATCTGCACCACCGGCAAGCTGCCCGTGC
CCTGGCCCACCCTCGTGACCACCCTGACCTACGGCGTGCAGTGCTTCAGCCGCTACCCCGACCACATGAA
GCAGCACGACTTCTTCAAGTCCGCCATGCCCGAAGGCTACGTCCAGGAGCGCACCATCTTCTTCAAGGAC
GACGGCAACTACAAGACCCGCGCCGAGGTGAAGTTCGAGGGCGACACCCTGGTGAACCGCATCGAGCTGA
AGGGCATCGACTTCAAGGAGGACGGCAACATCCTGGGGCACAAGCTGGAGTACAACTACAACAGCCACAA
CGTCTATATCATGGCCGACAAGCAGAAGAACGGCATCAAGGTGAACTTCAAGATCCGCCACAACATCGAG
GACGGCAGCGTGCAGCTCGCCGACCACTACCAGCAGAACACCCCCATCGGCGACGGCCCCGTGCTGCTGC
CCGACAACCACTACCTGAGCACCCAGTCCGCCCTGAGCAAAGACCCCAACGAGAAGCGCGATCACATGGT
CCTGCTGGAGTTCGTGACCGCCGCCGGGATCACTCTCGGCATGGACGAGCTGTACAAGAAGGATCCAGAC
TACAAGGATGACGACGATAAGATGAGCACCCTGAGACTGCTGATCAGCGACAGCTACGACCCCTGGTTCA
ACCTGGCCGTGGAGGAGTGCATCTTCAGACAGATGCCCGCCACCCAGAGAGTGCTGTTCCTGTGGAGAAA
CGCCGACACCGTGGTGATCGGCAGAGCCCAGAACCCCTGGAAGGAGTGCAACACCAGAAGAATGGAGGAG
GACAACGTGAGACTGGCCAGAAGAAGCAGCGGCGGCGGCGCCGTGTTCCACGACCTGGGCAACACCTGCT
TCACCTTCATGGCCGGCAAGCCCGAGTACGACAAGACCATCAGCACCAGCATCGTGCTGAACGCCCTGAA
CGCCCTGGGCGTGAGCGCCGAGGCCAGCGGCAGAAACGACCTGGTGGTGAAGACCGTGGAGGGCGACAGA
AAGGTGAGCGGCAGCGCCTACAGAGAGACCAAGGACAGAGGCTTCCACCACGGCACCCTGCTGCTGAACG
CCGACCTGAGCAGACTGGCCAACTACCTGAACCCCGACAAGAAGAAGCTGGCCGCCAAGGGCATCACCAG
CGTGAGAAGCAGAGTGACCAACCTGACCGAGCTGCTGCCCGGCATCACCCACGAGCAGGTGTGCGAGGCC
ATCACCGAGGCCTTCTTCGCCCACTACGGCGAGAGAGTGGAGGCCGAGATCATCAGCCCCAACAAGACCC
CCGACCTGCCCAACTTCGCCGAGACCTTCGCCAGACAGAGCAGCTGGGAGTGGAACTTCGGCCAGGCCCC
CGCCTTCAGCCACCTGCTGGACGAGAGATTCACCTGGGGCGGCGTGGAGCTGCACTTCGACGTGGAGAAG
GGCCACATCACCAGAGCCCAGGTGTTCACCGACAGCCTGAACCCCGCCCCCCTGGAGGCCCTGGCCGGCA
GACTGCAGGGCTGCCTGTACAGAGCCGACATGCTGCAGCAGGAGTGCGAGGCCCTGCTGGTGGACTTCCC
CGAGCAGGAGAAGGAGCTGAGAGAGCTGAGCGCCTGGATGGCCGGCGCCGTGAGATAAGAATTCTGCAGA
TATCCATCACACTGGCGGCCGCTCGAGCGCACCAACGCGCAGCCCGGACTCGGTAATGGCGCGCATTGCG
CCCAACGCCATCTGATCGTTGGCAACCAGCATCGCAGTGGGAACGATGCCCTCTAGAGGGCCCTATTCTA
TAGTGTCACCTAAATGCTAGAGCTCGCTGATCAGCCTCGACTGTGCCTTCTAGTTGCCAGCCATCTGTTG
TTTGCCCCTCCCCCGTGCCTTCCTTGACCCTGGAAGGTGCCACTCCCACTGTCCTTTCCTAATAAAATGA
GGAAATTGCATCGCATTGTCTGAGTAGGTGTCATTCTATTCTGGGGGGTGGGGTGGGGCAGGACAGCAAG
GGGGAGGATTGGGAAGACAATAGCAGGCATGCTGGGGATGCGGTGGGCTCTATGGCTTCTGAGGCGGAAA
GAACCAGCTGGGGCTCTAGGGGGTATCCCC
[124 nt withheld, positions 3181-3304]
C
[32 nt withheld, positions 3306-3337]
CA
[57 nt withheld, positions 3340-3396]
A
[49 nt withheld, positions 3398-3446]
CCTTTGACGTTGGAGTCCACGTTCTTT
[37 nt withheld, positions 3474-3510]
ACCCTATCTCGGTCTATTCTTTTGATTTATAAGGGATTTTGGGGATTTCGGCCTATTGGTTAAAAAATGA
GCTGATTTAACAAAAATTTAACGCGAATTAATTCTGTGGAATGTGTGTCAGTTAGGGTGTGGAAAGTCCC
CAGGCTCCCCAGGCAGGCAGAAGTATGCAAAGCATGCATCTCAATTAGTCAGCAACCAGGTGTGGAAAGT
CCCCAGGCTCCCCAGCAGGCAGAAGTATGCAAAGCATGCATCTCAATTAGTCAGCAACCATAGTCCCGCC
CCTAACTCCGCCCATCCCGCCCCTAACTCCGCCCAGTTCCGCCCATTCTCCGCCCCATGGCTGACTAATT
TTTTTTATTTATGCAGAGGCCGAGGCCGCCTCTGCCTCTGAGCTATTCCAGAAGTAGTGAGGAGGCTTTT
TTGGAGGCCTAGGCTTTTGCAAAAAGCTCCCGGGAGCTTGTATATCCATTTTCGGATCTGATCAAGAGAC
AGGATGAGGATCGTTTCGCATGATTGAACAAGATGGATTGCACGCAGGTTCTCCGGCCGCTTGGGTGGAG
AGGCTATTCGGCTATGACTGGGCACAACAGACAATCGGCTGCTCTGATGCCGCCGTGTTCCGGCTGTCAG
CGCAGGGGCGCCCGGTTCTTTTTGTCAAGACCGACCTGTCCGGTGCCCTGAATGAACTGCAGGACGAGGC
AGCGCGGCTATCGTGGCTGGCCACGACGGGCGTTCCTTGCGCAGCTGTGCTCGACGTTGTCACTGAAGCG
GGAAGGGACTGGCTGCTATTGGGCGAAGTGCCGGGGCAGGATCTCCTGTCATCTCACCTTGCTCCTGCCG
AGAAAGTATCCATCATGGCTGATGCAATGCGGCGGCTGCATACGCTTGATCCGGCTACCTGCCCATTCGA
CCACCAAGCGAAACATCGCATCGAGCGAGCACGTACTCGGATGGAAGCCGGTCTTGTCGATCAGGATGAT
CTGGACGAAGAGCATCAGGGGCTCGCGCCAGCCGAACTGTTCGCCAGGCTCAAGGCGCGCATGCCCGACG
GCGAGGATCTCGTCGTGACCCATGGCGATGCCTGCTTGCCGAATATCATGGTGGAAAATGGCCGCTTTTC
TGGATTCATCGACTGTGGCCGGCTGGGTGTGGCGGACCGCTATCAGGACATAGCGTTGGCTACCCGTGAT
ATTGCTGAAGAGCTTGGCGGCGAATGGGCTGACCGCTTCCTCGTGCTTTACGGTATCGCCGCTCCCGATT
CGCAGCGCATCGCCTTCTATCGCCTTCTTGACGAGTTCTTCTGAGCGGGACTCTGGGGTTCGAAATGACC
GACCAAGCGACGCCCAACCTGCCATCACGAGATTTCGATTCCACCGCCGCCTTCTATGAAAGGTTGGGCT
TCGGAATCGTTTTCCGGGACGCCGGCTGGATGATCCTCCAGCGCGGGGATCTCATGCTGGAGTTCTTCGC
CCACCCCAACTTGTTTATTGCAGCTTATAATGGTTACAAATAAAGCAATAGCATCACAAATTTCACAAAT
AAAGCATTTTTTTCACTGCATTCTAGTTGTGGTTTGTCCAAACTCATCAATGTATCTTATCATGTCTGTA
TACCGTCGACCTCTAGCTAGAGCTTGGCGTAATCATGGTCATAGCTGTTTCCTGTGTGAAATTGTTATCC
GCTCACAATTCCACACAACATACGAGCCGGAAGCATAAAGTGTAAAGCCTGGGGTGCCTAATGAGTGAGC
TAACTCACATTAATTGCGTTGCGCTCACTGCCCGCTTTCCAGTCGGGAAACCTGTCGTGCCAGCTGCATT
AATGAATCGGCCAACGCGCGGGGAGAGGCGGTTTGCGTATTGGGCGCTCTTCCGCTTCCTCGCTCACTGA
CTCGCTGCGCTCGGTCGTTCGGCTGCGGCGAGCGGTATCAGCTCACTCAAAGGCGGTAATACGGTTATCC
ACAGAATCAGGGGATAACGCAGGAAAGAACATGTGAGCAAAAGGCCAGCAAAAGGCCAGGAACCGTAAAA
AGGCCGCGTTGCTGGCGTTTTTCCATAGGCTCCGCCCCCCTGACGAGCATCACAAAAATCGACGCTCAAG
TCAGAGGTGGCGAAACCCGACAGGACTATAAAGATACCAGGCGTTTCCCCCTGGAAGCTCCCTCGTGCGC
TCTCCTGTTCCGACCCTGCCGCTTACCGGATACCTGTCCGCCTTTCTCCCTTCGGGAAGCGTGGCGCTTT
CTCAATGCTCACGCTGTAGGTATCTCAGTTCGGTGTAGGTCGTTCGCTCCAAGCTGGGCTGTGTGCACGA
ACCCCCCGTTCAGCCCGACCGCTGCGCCTTATCCGGTAACTATCGTCTTGAGTCCAACCCGGTAAGACAC
GACTTATCGCCACTGGCAGCAGCCACTGGTAACAGGATTAGCAGAGCGAGGTATGTAGGCGGTGCTACAG
AGTTCTTGAAGTGGTGGCCTAACTACGGCTACACTAGAAGGACAGTATTTGGTATCTGCGCTCTGCTGAA
GCCAGTTACCTTCGGAAAAAGAGTTGGTAGCTCTTGATCCGGCAAACAAACCACCGCTGGTAGCGGTGGT
TTTTTTGTTTGCAAGCAGCAGATTACGCGCAGAAAAAAAGGATCTCAAGAAGATCCTTTGATCTTTTCTA
CGGGGTCTGACGCTCAGTGGAACGAAAACTCACGTTAAGGGATTTTGGTCATGAGATTATCAAAAAGGAT
CTTCACCTAGATCCTTTTAAATTAAAAATGAAGTTTTAAATCAATCTAAAGTATATATGAGTAAACTTGG
TCTGACAGTTACCAATGCTTAATCAGTGAGGCACCTATCTCAGCGATCTGTCTATTTCGTTCATCCATAG
TTGCCTGACTCCCCGTCGTGTAGATAACTACGATACGGGAGGGCTTACCATCTGGCCCCAGTGCTGCAAT
GATACCGCGAGACCCACGCTCACCGGCTCCAGATTTATCAGCAATAAACCAGCCAGCCGGAAGGGCCGAG
CGCAGAAGTGGTCCTGCAACTTTATCCGCCTCCATCCAGTCTATTAATTGTTGCCGGGAAGCTAGAGTAA
GTAGTTCGCCAGTTAATAGTTTGCGCAACGTTGTTGCCATTGCTACAGGCATCGTGGTGTCACGCTCGTC
GTTTGGTATGGCTTCATTCAGCTCCGGTTCCCAACGATCAAGGCGAGTTACATGATCCCCCATGTTGTGC
AAAAAAGCGGTTAGCTCCTTCGGTCCTCCGATCGTTGTCAGAAGTAAGTTGGCCGCAGTGTTATCACTCA
TGGTTATGGCAGCACTGCATAATTCTCTTACTGTCATGCCATCCGTAAGATGCTTTTCTGTGACTGGTGA
GTACTCAACCAAGTCATTCTGAGAATAGTGTATGCGGCGACCGAGTTGCTCTTGCCCGGCGTCAATACGG
GATAATACCGCGCCACATAGCAGAACTTTAAAAGTGCTCATCATTGGAAAACGTTCTTCGGGGCGAAAAC
TCTCAAGGATCTTACCGCTGTTGAGATCCAGTTCGATGTAACCCACTCGTGCACCCAACTGATCTTCAGC
ATCTTTTACTTTCACCAGCGTTTCTGGGTGAGCAAAAACAGGAAGGCAAAATGCCGCAAAAAAGGGAATA
AGGGCGACACGGAAATGTTGAATACTCATACTCTTCCTTTTTCAATATTATTGAAGCATTTATCAGGGTT
ATTGTCTCATGAGCGGATACATATTTGAATGTATTTAGAAAAATAAACAAATAGGGGTTCCGCGCACATT
TCCCCGAAAAGTGCCACCTGACGTC
Features (pLannotate 1.2.2; 25 found; start..end, strand, type, name):
     36..80      -  misc_feature   bom (fragment): basis of mobility region from pBR322
    235..614     +  enhancer       CMV enhancer: human cytomegalovirus immediate early enhancer
    615..818     +  promoter       CMV promoter: human cytomegalovirus (CMV) immediate early promoter
    814..847     +  LTR            5' LTR (truncated) (fragment): truncated 5' long terminal repeat (LTR) from HIV-1
    863..881     +  promoter       T7 promoter: promoter for bacteriophage T7 RNA polymerase
    922..942     +  CDS            capTEV™ (fragment): composite tag for in vivo biotinylation, TEV protease cleavage, and 6xHis tagging
    952..1668    +  CDS            EGFP: EGFP is a basic (constitutively fluorescent) green fluorescent protein published in 1996, derived from Aequorea victoria. It is reported to be a rapidly-maturing weak dimer with moderate acid sensitivity.
   1681..1703    +  CDS            3xFLAG (fragment): three tandem FLAG® epitope tags
   1702..2715    +  CDS            lplA: LPLA_ECOLI - Also known as yjjF. Experimental evidence at protein level: Swiss-Prot protein existence level 1. Catalyzes both the ATP-dependent activation of exogenously supplied lipoate to lipoyl-AMP and the transfer of the activated lipoyl onto the lipoyl domains of lipoate-dependent enzymes. Is also able to catalyze very poorly the transfer of lipoyl and octanoyl moiety from their acyl carrier protein. From Escherichia coli (strain K12).
   2758..2853    -  CDS            lacI (fragment): lac repressor; lacI; The lac repressor binds to the lac operator to inhibit transcription in E. coli. This inhibition can be relieved by adding lactose or isopropyl-β-D-thiogalactopyranoside (IPTG).
   2867..2885    -  promoter       SP6 promoter: promoter for bacteriophage SP6 RNA polymerase
   2911..3135    +  polyA_signal   bGH poly(A) signal: bovine growth hormone polyadenylation signal
   3139..3160    +  promoter       SV40 promoter (fragment): SV40 enhancer and early promoter
   3181..3609    +  rep_origin     f1 ori (sequence partly withheld): f1 bacteriophage origin of replication; arrow indicates direction of (+) strand synthesis
   3623..3953    +  promoter       SV40 promoter: SV40 enhancer and early promoter
   4020..4811    +  CDS            neo: KKA2_KLEPN - Also known as kan, nptII. Experimental evidence at protein level: Swiss-Prot protein existence level 1. Resistance to kanamycin, neomycin, paromomycin, ribostamycin, butirosin and gentamicin B. From Klebsiella pneumoniae.
   4835..4993    +  CDS            ble (fragment): BLE_KLEPN - Experimental evidence at protein level: Swiss-Prot protein existence level 1. Binding protein with a strong affinity to the bleomycin family of antibiotics. Binds to CL990; an antimitotic-antibiotic compound. From Klebsiella pneumoniae.
   4988..5109    +  polyA_signal   SV40 poly(A) signal: SV40 polyadenylation signal
   5182..5198    -  protein_bind   lac operator: The lac repressor binds to the lac operator to inhibit transcription in E. coli. This inhibition can be relieved by adding lactose or isopropyl-β-D-thiogalactopyranoside (IPTG). lac repressor encoded by lacI
   5206..5236    -  promoter       lac promoter: promoter for the E. coli lac operon
   5251..5272    -  protein_bind   CAP binding site: CAP binding activates transcription in the presence of cAMP. E. coli catabolite activator protein
   5285..5377    -  CDS            lacI (fragment): lac repressor; lacI; The lac repressor binds to the lac operator to inhibit transcription in E. coli. This inhibition can be relieved by adding lactose or isopropyl-β-D-thiogalactopyranoside (IPTG).
   5560..6148    -  rep_origin     ori: high-copy-number ColE1/pMB1/pBR322/pUC origin of replication
   6319..7179    -  CDS            AmpR: β-lactamase; bla; confers resistance to ampicillin, carbenicillin, and related antibiotics
   7180..7284    -  promoter       AmpR promoter: bla
