[The description below was written by a language model from this plasmid's Addgene catalogue record and pLannotate feature annotations shown in this document.]
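Description:
pcDNA3-GFP-LpIA(wild-type) is a mammalian expression plasmid built on the pcDNA3 backbone that produces wild-type E. coli lipoic acid ligase (LplA) as a fluorescent fusion protein. It is maintained in E. coli through a high-copy ColE1/pUC-type origin and an ampicillin resistance gene (β-lactamase with its own promoter). An f1 origin is also present, allowing single-stranded DNA production. For mammalian cells, the backbone carries a neomycin phosphotransferase cassette driven by the SV40 enhancer/early promoter and terminated by an SV40 polyadenylation signal, which permits G418 selection of stable transfectants. The catalogue lists a total size of 7,271 bp, whereas the depositor's full sequence is 7,315 nt, a small discrepancy that the record does not explain.

The insert was cloned between HindIII and EcoRI sites, downstream of the CMV immediate early enhancer and promoter and upstream of the bovine growth hormone polyadenylation signal. The open reading frame runs from an N-terminal 6xHis tag through EGFP and a FLAG epitope into the lplA coding sequence. The annotation software picked up the His and FLAG tags as fragments of larger composite tags. EGFP lets transfected cells be identified and ligase expression tracked, and the His and FLAG tags offer handles for purification or immunodetection. T7 and SP6 promoters flank the cloning region, as is standard in pcDNA3. Several short annotated fragments (lacI, ble, HIV-1 LTR, bom) look like backbone remnants or chance matches rather than functional elements.

According to the record, the plasmid serves as the negative control for resorufin labelling. It is presumably compared with engineered ligase variants designed for site-specific attachment of that red fluorophore to proteins in living cells.
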