Addgene plasmid #61821: pcDNA3-GFP-LpIA(wild-type)
Purpose: Encodes a wild-type sequence of LplA and serves as the negative control for resorufin labeling
Depositing lab: Alice Ting. Depositing organization: Massachusetts Institute of Technology. Publication: Computational design of a red fluorophore ligase for site-specific protein labeling in living cells. Liu DS, Nivon LG, Richter F, Goldman PJ, Deerinck TJ, Yao JZ, Richardson D, Phipps WS, Ye AZ, Ellisman MH, Drennan CL, Baker D, Ting AY. Proc Natl Acad Sci U S A. 2014 Oct 28;111(43):E4551-9. doi: 10.1073/pnas.1404736111. Epub 2014 Oct 13. PubMed 25313043.
Backbone
  Vector backbone: pcDNA3
  Backbone size w/o insert (bp): 5460
  Total vector size (bp): 7271
  Vector type: Mammalian Expression
Growth in bacteria
  Bacterial resistance: Ampicillin, 100 μg/mL
  Growth temperature: 37°C
  Growth strain: XL1 Blue
  Copy number: Unknown
Gene/Insert
  Gene/Insert name: E. coli lipoic acid ligase (alt name: LplA( wild-type))
  Species: E.coli
  Insert size (bp): 1811
  Promoter: CMV
  Tag / fusion protein: 6XHis (N terminal on insert); EGFP (N terminal on insert); Flag (N terminal on insert)
  Cloning method: Restriction Enzyme; 5′ cloning site HindIII (not destroyed); 3′ cloning site EcoRI (not destroyed)
  Sequencing primers: 5′ CMV-F; 3′ BGH-rev
Terms and licenses: Academic/Nonprofit Terms; Industry Terms: Not Available to Industry
How to cite: pcDNA3-GFP-LpIA(wild-type) was a gift from Alice Ting (Addgene plasmid # 61821 ; http://n2t.net/addgene:61821 ; RRID:Addgene_61821)
