>Addgene plasmid #61821 | pcDNA3-GFP-LpIA(wild-type) | addgene partial sequence | sequence record 113752 | CMV-F 5'-CGCAAATGGGCGGTAGGCGTG-3'
CTATATAAGCAGAGCTCTCTGGCTAACTAGAGAACCCACTGCTTACTGGCTTATCGAAATTAATACGACT
CACTATAGGGAGACCCAAGCTTGCGGCCGCCACCATGGTGCGGGGTTCTCATCATCATCATCATCATGGT
ATGGCTAGCATGGTGAGCAAGGGCGAGGAGCTGTTCACCGGGGTGGTGCCCATCCTGGTCGAGCTGGACG
GCGACGTAAACGGCCACAAGTTCAGCGTGTCCGGCGAGGGCGAGGGCGATGCCACCTACGGCAAGCTGAC
CCTGAAGTTCATCTGCACCACCGGCAAGCTGCCCGTGCCCTGGCCCACCCTCGTGACCACCCTGACCTAC
GGCGTGCAGTGCTTCAGCCGCTACCCCGACCACATGAAGCAGCACGACTTCTTCAAGTCCGCCATGCCCG
AAGGCTACGTCCAGGAGCGCACCATCTTCTTCAAGGACGACGGCAACTACAAGACCCGCGCCGAGGTGAA
GTTCGAGGGCGACACCCTGGTGAACCGCATCGAGCTGAAGGGCATCGACTTCAAGGAGGACGGCAACATC
CTGGGGCACAAGCTGGAGTACAACTACAACAGCCACAACGTCTATATCATGGCCGACAAGCAGAAGAACG
GCATCAAGGTGAACTTCAAGATCCGCCACAACATCGAGGACGGCAGCGTGCAGCTCGCCGACCACTACCA
GCAGAACACCCCCATCGGCGACGGCCCCGTGCTGCTGCCCGACAACCACTACCTGAGCACCCAGTCCGCC
CTGAGCAAAGACCCCAACGAGAAGCGCGATCACATGGTCCTGCTGGAGTTCGTGACCGCCGCCGGGATCA
CTCTCGGCATGGACGAGCTGTACAAGAAGGATCCAGACTACAAGGATGACGACGATAAGATGAGCACCCT
GAGACTGCTGATCAGCGACAGCTACGACCCCTGGTTCAACCTGGCCGTGGAGGAGTGCATCTTCAGACAG
ATGCCCGCCACCCAGAGAGTGCTGTTCCTGTGGAGAAAC
