>Addgene plasmid #61821 | pcDNA3-GFP-LpIA(wild-type) | addgene partial sequence | sequence record 113753 | BGH-rev 5'-TAGAAGGCACAGTCGAGG-3'
TAGCATTTAGGTGACACTATAGAATAGGGCCCTCTAGAGGGCATCGTTCCCACTGCGATGCTGGTTGCCA
ACGATCAGATGGCGTTGGGCGCAATGCGCGCCATTACCGAGTCCGGGCTGCGCGTTGGTGCGCTCGAGCG
GCCGCCAGTGTGATGGATATCTGCAGAATTCTTATCTCACGGCGCCGGCCATCCAGGCGCTCAGCTCTCT
CAGCTCCTTCTCCTGCTCGGGGAAGTCCACCAGCAGGGCCTCGCACTCCTGCTGCAGCATGTCGGCTCTG
TACAGGCAGCCCTGCAGTCTGCCGGCCAGGGCCTCCAGGGGGGCGGGGTTCAGGCTGTCGGTGAACACCT
GGGCTCTGGTGATGTGGCCCTTCTCCACGTCGAAGTGCAGCTCCACGCCGCCCCAGGTGAATCTCTCGTC
CAGCAGGTGGCTGAAGGCGGGGGCCTGGCCGAAGTTCCACTCCCAGCTGCTCTGTCTGGCGAAGGTCTCG
GCGAAGTTGGGCAGGTCGGGGGTCTTGTTGGGGCTGATGATCTCGGCCTCCACTCTCTCGCCGTAGTGGG
CGAAGAAGGCCTCGGTGATGGCCTCGCACACCTGCTCGTGGGTGATGCCGGGCAGCAGCTCGGTCAGGTT
GGTCACTCTGCTTCTCACGCTGGTGATGCCCTTGGCGGCCAGCTTCTTCTTGTCGGGGTTCAGGTAGTTG
GCCAGTCTGCTCAGGTCGGCGTTCAGCAGCAGGGTGCCGTGGTGGAAGCCTCTGTCCTTGGTCTCTCTGT
AGGCGCTGCCGCTCACCTTTCTGTCGCCCTCCACGGTCTTCACCACCAGGTCGTTTCTGCCGCTGGCCTC
GGCGCTCACGCCCAGGGCGTTCAGGGCGTTCAGCACGATGCTGGTGCTGATGGTCTTGTCGTACTCGGGC
TTGCCGGCCATGAAGGTGAAGCAGGTGTTGCCCAGGTCGTGGAACACGGCGCCGCCGCCGCTGCTTCTTC
TGGCCAGTCTCACGTTGTCCTCCTCCATTCTTCTGG
